Addgene plasmid #147145: pAc5.1B-lambdaN-HA-CeAIN2-W366AW390A_O
Purpose: Insect Expression of CeAIN2-W366AW390A
Depositing lab: Elisa Izaurralde. Depositing organization: Max Planck Institute for Developmental Biology. Publication: The Caenorhabditis elegans GW182 protein AIN-1 interacts with PAB-1 and subunits of the PAN2-PAN3 and CCR4-NOT deadenylase complexes. Kuzuoglu-Ozturk D, Huntzinger E, Schmidt S, Izaurralde E. Nucleic Acids Res. 2012 Jul;40(12):5651-65. doi: 10.1093/nar/gks218. Epub 2012 Mar 7. PubMed 22402495.
Backbone
  Vector backbone: Unknown
  Vector type: Insect Expression
Growth in bacteria
  Bacterial resistance: Ampicillin, 100 μg/mL
  Growth temperature: 37°C
  Growth strain: DH5alpha
  Copy number: Low Copy
Gene/Insert
  Gene/Insert name: CeAIN2-W366AW390A
  Species: C. elegans (nematode)
  Mutation: Deletion of 2 AA SD at position 378-379 compared to the sequence given by NCBI: AF000196.1
  Cloning method: Unknown
Terms and licenses: Academic/Nonprofit Terms; Industry Terms: Not Available to Industry
Depositor comments: Plasmids from this collection were made available to the research community and donated after the lab closed. Please note that the sequence provided by the depositing laboratory may be theoretical/predicted or based on Sanger sequencing results. There may be discrepancies between sequencing results obtained by Addgene and the depositor sequence. If an Addgene verified sequence is not available, please contact before placing your order to request that our lab fully sequence the plasmid.
How to cite: pAc5.1B-lambdaN-HA-CeAIN2-W366AW390A_O was a gift from Elisa Izaurralde (Addgene plasmid # 147145 ; http://n2t.net/addgene:147145 ; RRID:Addgene_147145)
