[The description below was written by a language model from this plasmid's Addgene catalogue record and pLannotate feature annotations shown in this document.]
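Description:
pAc5.1B-lambdaN-HA-CeAIN2-W366AW390A_O is a 7.6 kb insect-cell expression plasmid. The catalogue lists the backbone as unknown, but the name and annotated parts point to a pAc5.1-type vector. Expression is driven by the Drosophila melanogaster actin 5C (Ac5) promoter, a strong constitutive promoter commonly used in Drosophila cultured cells, and transcripts are terminated by an SV40 polyadenylation signal. For propagation in E. coli the plasmid carries a ColE1/pUC-type origin and an ampicillin resistance gene (β-lactamase) with its own promoter. The catalogue describes it as low copy even though the origin is annotated as a high-copy type. Short fragments of a tetracycline resistance gene and SV40 large T antigen are also detected and appear to be non-functional backbone remnants.

The open reading frame begins with a short fragment of the bacteriophage lambda N protein, followed by an HA epitope (annotated as a partial match to 3xHA, consistent with a single copy). The unannotated region downstream presumably holds the insert, Caenorhabditis elegans AIN-2, a GW182-family protein. The insert carries the W366A and W390A tryptophan-to-alanine substitutions named in the construct, and the record also notes a two-residue (SD) deletion at positions 378–379 relative to the NCBI reference. A vector-encoded V5 tag lies after the insert, but the record does not say whether it is in frame with the protein. The lambda N peptide binds BoxB RNA hairpins, so fusions of this kind are typically used to tether a protein to a BoxB-containing reporter mRNA and test its effect on translation or stability. Such a use fits the associated study of how C. elegans GW182 proteins interact with PAB-1 and deadenylase complexes, though the record itself states only insect expression of the mutant.
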