Features (pLannotate 1.2.2; 10 found; start..end, strand, type, name):
     56..2568    +  promoter       Ac5 promoter: Drosophila melanogaster actin 5C promoter
   2588..2653    +  CDS            N (fragment): REGN_LAMBD - Experimental evidence at protein level: Swiss-Prot protein existence level 1. Plays a role as a transcriptional antitermination factor that allows the virus to initiate its lytic phase. Activates expression of the delayed viral early genes by modifying host RNA polymerase (RNAP) into a form that is resistant to termination signals. This antitermination function requires the host NusA protein which serves to stabilize the interaction between antitermination protein N and host RNA polymerase. From Escherichia phage lambda (Bacteriophage lambda).
   2678..2704    +  CDS            3xHA (fragment): three tandem HA epitope tags
   4893..4934    +  CDS            V5 tag: epitope tag from simian virus 5
   5034..5168    -  polyA_signal   SV40 poly(A) signal: SV40 polyadenylation signal
   5191..5275    -  CDS            large T antigen (fragment): large T antigen from SV40 (simian virus 40)
   5276..5746    +  CDS            TcR (fragment): tetracycline efflux protein; tet; confers resistance to tetracycline
   5790..6378    -  rep_origin     ori: high-copy-number ColE1/pMB1/pBR322/pUC origin of replication
   6549..7409    -  CDS            AmpR: β-lactamase; bla; confers resistance to ampicillin, carbenicillin, and related antibiotics
   7410..7514    -  promoter       AmpR promoter: bla
>Addgene plasmid #147145 | pAc5.1B-lambdaN-HA-CeAIN2-W366AW390A_O | depositor full sequence | sequence record 289592 | Full Sequence
CTTCAAGGAATTAATTCTATATTCTAAAAACACAAATGATACTTCTAAAAAAAATCATGAATGGCATCAA
CTCTGAATCAAATCTTTGCAGATGCACCTACTTCTCATTTCCACTGTCACATCATTTTTCCAGATCTCGC
TGCCTGTTATGTGGCCCACAAACCAAGACACGTTTTATGGCCATTAAAGCTGGCTGATCGTCGCCAAACA
CCAAATACATATCAATATGTACATTCGAGAAAGAAGCGATCAAAGAAGCGTCTTCGGGCGAGTAGGAGAA
TGCGGAGGAGAAGGAGAACGAGCTGATCTAGTATCTCTCCACAATCCAATGCCAACTGACCAACTGGCCA
TATTCGGAGCAATTTGAAGCCAATTTCCATCGCCTGGCGATCGCTCCATTCTTGGCTATATGTTTTTCAC
CGTTCCCGGGGCCATTTTCAAAGACTCGTCGGTAAGATAAGATTGTGTCACTCGCTGTCTCTCTTCATTT
GTCGAAGAATGCTGAGGAATTTCGCGATGACGTCGGCGAGTATTTTGAAGAATGAGAATAATTTGTATTT
ATACGAAAATCAGTTAGTGGAATTTTCTACAAAAACATGTTATCTATAGATAATTTTGTTGCAAAATATG
TTGACTATGACAAAGATTGTATGTATATACCTTTAATGTATTCTCATTTTCTTATGTATTTATAATGGCA
ATGATGATACTGATGATATTTTAAGATGATGCCAGACCACAGGCTGATTTCTGCGTCTTTTGCCGAACGC
AGTGCATGTGCGGTTGTTGTTTTTTGGAATAGTTTCAATTTTCGGACTGTCCGCTTTGATTTCAGTTTCT
TGGCTTATTCAAAAAGCAAAGTAAAGCCAAAAAAGCGAGATGGCAATACCAAATGCGGCAAAACGGTAGT
GGAAGGAAAGGGGTGCGGGGCAGCGGAAGGAAGGGTGGGGCGGGGCGTGGCGGGGTCTGTGGCTGGGCGC
GACGTCACCGACGTTGGAGCCACTCCTTTGACCATGTGTGCGTGTGTGTATTATTCGTGTCTCGCCACTC
GCCGGTTGTTTTTTTCTTTTTATCTCGCTCTCTCTAGCGCCATCTCGTACGCATGCTCAACGCACCGCAT
GTTGCCGTGTCCTTTATGCGTCATTTTGGCTCGAAATAGGCAATTATTTAAACAAAGATTAGTCAACGAA
AACGCTAAAATAAATAAGTCTACAATATGGTTACTTATTGCCATGTGTGTGCAGCCAACGATAGCAACAA
AAGCAACAACACAGTGGCTTTCCCTCTTTCACTTTTTGTTTGCAAGCGCGTGCGAGCAAGACGGCACGAC
CGGCAAACGCAATTACGCTGACAAAGAGCAGACGAAGTTTTGGCCGAAAAACATCAAGGCGCCTGATACG
AATGCATTTGCAATAACAATTGCGATATTTAATATTGTTTATGAAGCTGTTTGACTTCAAAACACACAAA
AAAAAAAATAAAACAAATTATTTGAAAGAGAATTAGGAATCGGACAGCTTATCGTTACGGGCTAACAGCA
CACCGAGACGAAATAGCTTACCTGACGTCACAGCCTCTGGAAGAACTGCCGCCAAGCAGAGAGAGAGAGA
AAAAGAGGGAGAGCAGCTTAGACCGCATGTGCTTGTGTGTGAGGCGTCTCTCTCTTCGTCTCCTGTTTGC
GCAAACGCATAGACTGCACTGAGAAAATCGATTACCTATTTTTTATGAATGAATATTTGCACTATTACTA
TTCAAAACTATTAAGATAGCAATCACATTCAATAGCCAAATACTATACCACCTGAGCGATGCAACGAAAT
GATCAATTTGAGCAAAAATGCTGCATATTTAGGACGGCATCATTATAGAAATGCTTCTTGCTGTGTACTT
TTCTCTCGTCTGGCAGCTGTTTCGCCGTTATTGTTAAAACCGGCTTAAGTTAGGTGTGTTTTCTACGACT
AGTGATGCCCCTACTAGAAGATGTGTGTTGCACAAATGTCCCTGAATAACCAATTTGAAGTGCAGATAGC
AGTAAACGTAAGCTAATATGAATATTATTTAACTGTAATGTTTTAATATCGCTGGACATTACTAATAAAC
CCACTATAAACACATGTACATATGTATGTTTTGGCATACAATGAGTAGTTGGGGAAAAAATGTGTAAAAG
CACCGTGACCATCACAGCATAAAGATAACCAGCTGAAGTATCGAATATGAGTAACCCCCAAATTGAATCA
CATGCCGCAACTGATAGGACCCATGGAAGTACACTCTTCATGGCGATATACAAGACACACACAAGCACGA
ACACCCAGTTGCGGAGGAAATTCTCCGTAAATGAAAACCCAATCGGCGAACAATTCATACCCATATATGG
TAAAAGTTTTGAACGCGACTTGAGAGCGGAGAGCATTGCGGCTGATAAGGTTTTAGCGCTAAGCGGGCTT
TATAAAACGGGCTGCGGGACCAGTTTTCATATCACTACCGTTTGAGTTCTTGTGCTGTGTGGATACTCCT
CCCGACACAAAGCCGCTCCATCAGCCAGCAGTCGTCTAATCCAGAGACCCCGGATCGGGGTACCAACATG
GACGCACAAACACGACGACGTGAGCGTCGCGCTGAGAAACAAGCTCAATGGAAAGCTGCAAACGGTGGAT
CTCCTCCACATATGGCTTACCCATACGATGTTCCAGATTACGCTCCTCCAAGCTTGAATTCTGCAGATAT
CCAGCACAGTGGCGGCCGCATGAACGGGGACGGTTGGCAAGGACCTGGGCGTGGAGGACCACATCACATG
AATGGTGGCGGAGGAGGACGACGTGGTGGAGGTGGTGGTATGCACAATCAAAGAATACAACAGAATCCCC
ATCATGGTGGAATGAATCGTATGATGCCACACGGATTCCGACCACAACAAGGACAATTTATGCCTCAATA
TCCTCCACCACCACCAATGGGTGGAATGCCTGATGTGATGGATATTAATATGCGAATGGATGGTATGTCA
TTAGGATCGACACCATCAGGAATTCCTGGACAATATGGTGATATGGGTCCACCGCCAGTCCAACAATGGA
ATCAACCTGCTCCATTTGTACCTCCACCTCAACAAGACGATCTCTATGATCCTTCGGGATATGGTGGTGG
AGCTGGTGGTGGTGGAGGACATCATCCATCTCATATGCCACCATATGGACAACGTGGAAATAATCAGAAT
CAATACGGGAATCGAATGCAAGGAGGTCAAGGTGGTTATCGAGGGAATCAACAGAGGCAGCAGCAGCAAC
AGCCTCAACAGGGATTCAATATGCCACCAATGATGGTTCCACCTGGTCAGCCTCCATTTTATGGTGGAAA
TCAACCGAATCATCATCATCAACAACCCTCATTTGCTCCGTCGCCATTCTCAATGGGTGGAGGTGGTGGA
GGATCACAAGGAGGACCACACGAACAGCACGGACCAGGTGGAAATCAGAATGGAGGATTCGGAGTTTCAT
CATCATCAATGGATGATTATTCAATGTGGACTGATGAGAATGATGAAGACGCGAAAAAGAAAAAATCGTT
GAGAGATAAGGGATTGAGTGGATGGGGTGATGCTGATGTATCAAACAGTAAACCAATTCGCCGTTGGATT
GTGCCAGAAGGCCAAGAAGAAGACTTTGAAACGGCAATGGAACGATGTCCAAGTCATTTGAAAAAGAAAG
CATTGAATGAAGAAGCTCTTCGTCGACGTTTAACATCTGAAAATCCACAAATAGTGGCACAAGCTCAACA
ACAAGCCGAAGAAGAGGCGAATGCTATGATGAGGATTGGACGAAGACCCATTGTTCCCAGTGGAGCGGGT
GATATTCCATCTGAAATTAGTACTGACAAGTCAGAATTCGATCAAAGCTCGTCACGTGGTGCGGATGAAG
GAAGTATAAGCGGTGGTGGAAGTGGACGTCATCCATCTCATCATCAATCAAATGATAATTCAATGTGGAA
TAGTCCATCAGTTGGAGGAGGTCAATCAAATAGTGAAACACGTAATCCATTCTTTGCTCAACACATGCAA
CAGCAACAACATCAACAACAACATCAGCCACACTATGGAGGTTATGGTGATAATGGGGTGCTTGATGGTG
GATCATTGTGGTCTGCTGCTGTCATGGATGGATCCTCAATGGTACCACCACATCCAACAATGGGTGTCGG
ATCATCAGCTTCATCGTCATCAATTCCAATTGGCATGTTGATGATGAGCGGCAGTGGAAATGTTGGAGGC
GGACCACCATCCTCATCTTCATTGTTGGACGAGGATGGTAGCCAGAAGAAGCTGGCTGAAAATCTGAAAT
TAGCCGTTCAGAAGGGTCATTTGGATATTTCCCTACTCTCACTTCCGCACATTCCGCCCAACGTGCTCGA
CTTGCTCACCGAAATTTTGGCGGTCATTCCGCGTTTGGACGACTATGAGGATGAGCTCAAAAAATTGGGA
GAAAATCGCCCTTCGAACTATGACGAGGGAGCCAGCAAAGAGGAGAAAGAATCGTGGATGAGCAAGGATC
AAAAGAACGATCACGACAAAGCAGTAATCGGAGTAGTGACTGCAAAGATCGAGGTGACACAATTATCTAA
AAAGATCACCGAAGCTTTGATCGAAGCTGGGCTTCTTCCACCACAACCACAAACATCTACATCTGCAAAT
ACATCTACCAATCATCTTAATCATAGAGGAGGACCACCGCCAGGATCCGATGGAGGAGCTGGTCCAAGTA
CTTCACGAAGTGGTGGAGGTGGTGCTGCTGGTGGAGACTCTTTTAATAGTAGTGGAGGTGGTGGACCACC
TGATCATTATTATGATTATTCGTTCCTTGGTTAGCTCGAGTCTAGAGGGCCCGCGGTTCGAAGGTAAGCC
TATCCCTAACCCTCTCCTCGGTCTCGATTCTACGCGTACCGGTCATCATCACCATCACCATTGAGTTTAA
ACCCGCTGATCAGCCTCGACTGTGCCTTCTAAGGCCTGAGCTCGCTGATCAGCCTCGATCGAGGATCCAG
ACATGATAAGATACATTGATGAGTTTGGACAAACCACAACTAGAATGCAGTGAAAAAAATGCTTTATTTG
TGAAATTTGTGATGCTATTGCTTTATTTGTAACCATTATAAGCTGCAATAAACAAGTTAACAACAACAAT
TGCATTCATTTTATGTTTCAGGTTCAGGGGGAGGTGTGGGAGGTTTTTTAAAGCAAGTAAAACCTCTACA
AATGTGGTATGGCTGATTATGATCAGTCGACCGATGCCCTTGAGAGCCTTCAACCCAGTCAGCTCCTTCC
GGTGGGCGCGGGGCATGACTATCGTCGCCGCACTTATGACTGTCTTCTTTATCATGCAACTCGTAGGACA
GGTGCCGGCAGCGCTCTGGGTCATTTTCGGCGAGGACCGCTTTCGCTGGAGCGCGACGATGATCGGCCTG
TCGCTTGCGGTATTCGGAATCTTGCACGCCCTCGCTCAAGCCTTCGTCACTGGTCCCGCCACCAAACGTT
TCGGCGAGAAGCAGGCCATTATCGCCGGCATGGCGGCCGACGCGCTGGGCTACGTCTTGCTGGCGTTCGC
GACGCGAGGCTGGATGGCCTTCCCCATTATGATTCTTCTCGCTTCCGGCGGCATCGGGATGCCCGCGTTG
CAGGCCATGCTGTCCAGGCAGGTAGATGACGACCATCAGGGACAGCTTCAAGGATCGCTCGCGGCTCTTA
CCAGCCAGCAAAAGGCCAGGAACCGTAAAAAGGCCGCGTTGCTGGCGTTTTTCCATAGGCTCCGCCCCCC
TGACGAGCATCACAAAAATCGACGCTCAAGTCAGAGGTGGCGAAACCCGACAGGACTATAAAGATACCAG
GCGTTTCCCCCTGGAAGCTCCCTCGTGCGCTCTCCTGTTCCGACCCTGCCGCTTACCGGATACCTGTCCG
CCTTTCTCCCTTCGGGAAGCGTGGCGCTTTCTCAATGCTCACGCTGTAGGTATCTCAGTTCGGTGTAGGT
CGTTCGCTCCAAGCTGGGCTGTGTGCACGAACCCCCCGTTCAGCCCGACCGCTGCGCCTTATCCGGTAAC
TATCGTCTTGAGTCCAACCCGGTAAGACACGACTTATCGCCACTGGCAGCAGCCACTGGTAACAGGATTA
GCAGAGCGAGGTATGTAGGCGGTGCTACAGAGTTCTTGAAGTGGTGGCCTAACTACGGCTACACTAGAAG
GACAGTATTTGGTATCTGCGCTCTGCTGAAGCCAGTTACCTTCGGAAAAAGAGTTGGTAGCTCTTGATCC
GGCAAACAAACCACCGCTGGTAGCGGTGGTTTTTTTGTTTGCAAGCAGCAGATTACGCGCAGAAAAAAAG
GATCTCAAGAAGATCCTTTGATCTTTTCTACGGGGTCTGACGCTCAGTGGAACGAAAACTCACGTTAAGG
GATTTTGGTCATGAGATTATCAAAAAGGATCTTCACCTAGATCCTTTTAAATTAAAAATGAAGTTTTAAA
TCAATCTAAAGTATATATGAGTAAACTTGGTCTGACAGTTACCAATGCTTAATCAGTGAGGCACCTATCT
CAGCGATCTGTCTATTTCGTTCATCCATAGTTGCCTGACTCCCCGTCGTGTAGATAACTACGATACGGGA
GGGCTTACCATCTGGCCCCAGTGCTGCAATGATACCGCGAGACCCACGCTCACCGGCTCCAGATTTATCA
GCAATAAACCAGCCAGCCGGAAGGGCCGAGCGCAGAAGTGGTCCTGCAACTTTATCCGCCTCCATCCAGT
CTATTAATTGTTGCCGGGAAGCTAGAGTAAGTAGTTCGCCAGTTAATAGTTTGCGCAACGTTGTTGCCAT
TGCTGCAGGCATCGTGGTGTCACGCTCGTCGTTTGGTATGGCTTCATTCAGCTCCGGTTCCCAACGATCA
AGGCGAGTTACATGATCCCCCATGTTGTGCAAAAAAGCGGTTAGCTCCTTCGGTCCTCCGATCGTTGTCA
GAAGTAAGTTGGCCGCAGTGTTATCACTCATGGTTATGGCAGCACTGCATAATTCTCTTACTGTCATGCC
ATCCGTAAGATGCTTTTCTGTGACTGGTGAGTACTCAACCAAGTCATTCTGAGAATAGTGTATGCGGCGA
CCGAGTTGCTCTTGCCCGGCGTCAACACGGGATAATACCGCGCCACATAGCAGAACTTTAAAAGTGCTCA
TCATTGGAAAACGTTCTTCGGGGCGAAAACTCTCAAGGATCTTACCGCTGTTGAGATCCAGTTCGATGTA
ACCCACTCGTGCACCCAACTGATCTTCAGCATCTTTTACTTTCACCAGCGTTTCTGGGTGAGCAAAAACA
GGAAGGCAAAATGCCGCAAAAAAGGGAATAAGGGCGACACGGAAATGTTGAATACTCATACTCTTCCTTT
TTCAATATTATTGAAGCATTTATCAGGGTTATTGTCTCATGAGCGGATACATATTTGAATGTATTTAGAA
AAATAAACAAATAGGGGTTCCGCGCACATTTCCCCGAAAAGTGCCACCTGACGTCTAAGAAACCATTATT
ATCATGACATTAACCTATAAAAATAGGCGTATCACGAGGCCCTTTCGT
